Addgene plasmid #235533: pLentiCRISPRv2_IFNB1_gRNA_3
Purpose: gRNA against human IFNB1
Depositing lab: Nicolas Manel. Depositing organization: Institut Curie. Publication: Centromeric DNA amplification triggered by viral proteins activates nuclear cGAS. Lahaye X, Tran Van P, Chakraborty C, Shmakova A, Cao NTB, Ferran H, Ait-Mohamed O, Maurin M, Waterfall JJ, Kaufer BB, Fischer P, Hennig T, Dolken L, Lomonte P, Fachinetti D, Manel N. Cell. 2025 May 29:S0092-8674(25)00556-2. doi: 10.1016/j.cell.2025.05.008. PubMed 40460826.
Backbone
  Vector backbone: pLentiCRISPRv2
  Vector type: Lentiviral
Growth in bacteria
  Bacterial resistance: Ampicillin, 100 μg/mL
  Growth temperature: 30°C
  Growth strain: NEB Stable
  Copy number: High Copy
Gene/Insert
  Gene/Insert name: IFNB1
  gRNA/shRNA sequence: GACTATTGTTGAGAACCTCC
  Species: H. sapiens (human)
  Entrez Gene: IFNB1 (a.k.a. IFB, IFF, IFN-beta, IFNB)
  Cloning method: Restriction Enzyme; 5′ cloning site Unknown (unknown if destroyed)
Terms and licenses: Academic/Nonprofit Terms; Industry Terms: Not Available to Industry
How to cite: pLentiCRISPRv2_IFNB1_gRNA_3 was a gift from Nicolas Manel (Addgene plasmid # 235533 ; http://n2t.net/addgene:235533 ; RRID:Addgene_235533)
