[The description below was written by a language model from this plasmid's Addgene catalogue record and pLannotate feature annotations shown in this document.]
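Description:
pLentiCRISPRv2_IFNB1_gRNA_3 is a third-generation-style, self-inactivating HIV-1 lentiviral transfer plasmid built on the pLentiCRISPRv2 backbone. It delivers both Streptococcus pyogenes Cas9 and a single guide RNA directed against human IFNB1, the gene encoding interferon-β. In bacteria it is maintained through a high-copy ColE1/pUC-type origin and selected with ampicillin via the β-lactamase gene. An f1 origin is also present. The backbone additionally carries an SV40/EM7-driven BleoR cassette with an SV40 poly(A) signal, which lies outside the LTR-flanked region and so is not part of the packaged viral genome.

The viral genome is transcribed in packaging cells from a CMV enhancer/promoter fused to a truncated 5' LTR. It contains the Ψ packaging signal with a gag fragment, the RRE for Rev-dependent nuclear export, and the cPPT/CTS, which aids nuclear import. A human U6 RNA polymerase III promoter drives the IFNB1-targeting spacer, which sits in the short gap before the annotated SpCas9 gRNA scaffold. Downstream, an EF-1α core promoter drives Cas9 followed by a puromycin N-acetyltransferase coding region. The linker between these two is not annotated in the feature table, although in this backbone they are normally co-expressed from one transcript. A WPRE enhances transcript expression, and the ΔU3 3' LTR makes the integrated provirus self-inactivating, with a bGH poly(A) signal beyond it.

The construct is intended for producing lentivirus to transduce human cells, selecting them with puromycin, and disrupting IFNB1 by Cas9-induced double-strand breaks. The name suggests it is one of several guides against this gene. The cloning sites used to insert the guide are not recorded.
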