Features (pLannotate 1.2.2; 33 found; start..end, strand, type, name):
     31..83      -  misc_feature   bom (fragment): basis of mobility region from pBR322
    238..617     +  enhancer       CMV enhancer: human cytomegalovirus immediate early enhancer
    618..817     +  promoter       CMV promoter: human cytomegalovirus (CMV) immediate early promoter
    835..1015    +  LTR            5' LTR (truncated): truncated 5' long terminal repeat (LTR) from HIV-1
   1062..1187    +  misc_feature   HIV-1 Ψ: packaging signal of human immunodeficiency virus type 1
   1171..1534    +  CDS            HIV-1 gag (fragment): gag protein from human immunodeficiency virus 1; gag
   1680..1913    +  misc_feature   RRE: The Rev response element (RRE) of HIV-1 allows for Rev-dependent mRNA export from the nucleus to the cytoplasm.
   2290..2390    +  CDS            Rev (fragment): human immunodeficiency virus 1 (HIV-1) Rev protein; rev; enhances nuclear export of unspliced and incompletely spliced viral mRNAs
   2440..2557    +  misc_feature   cPPT/CTS: central polypurine tract and central termination sequence of HIV-1
   2608..2848    +  promoter       U6 promoter: RNA polymerase III promoter for human U6 snRNA
   2878..2953    +  misc_RNA       gRNA scaffold: guide RNA scaffold for the Streptococcus pyogenes CRISPR/Cas9 system
   2971..2989    +  CDS            small t antigen (fragment): SV40 (simian virus 40) small t antigen
   3015..3226    +  promoter       EF-1α core promoter: core promoter for human elongation factor EF-1α
   3251..7354    +  CDS            Cas9: Cas9 (Csn1) endonuclease from the Streptococcus pyogenes Type II CRISPR/Cas system generates RNA-guided double strand breaks in DNA
   7492..8089    +  CDS            PuroR (fragment): puromycin N-acetyltransferase; pac from Streptomyces; confers resistance to puromycin
   8105..8693    +  misc_feature   WPRE: woodchuck hepatitis virus posttranscriptional regulatory element
   8744..8763    +  misc_feature   cPPT/CTS (fragment): central polypurine tract and central termination sequence of HIV-1
   8765..8998    +  LTR            3' LTR (ΔU3): self-inactivating 3' long terminal repeat (LTR) from HIV-1
   9030..9254    +  polyA_signal   bGH poly(A) signal: bovine growth hormone polyadenylation signal
   9258..9279    +  promoter       SV40 promoter (fragment): SV40 enhancer and early promoter
   9300..9728    +  rep_origin     f1 ori (sequence partly withheld): f1 bacteriophage origin of replication; arrow indicates direction of (+) strand synthesis
   9742..10071   +  promoter       SV40 promoter: SV40 enhancer and early promoter
  10119..10166   +  promoter       EM7 promoter: synthetic bacterial promoter&nbsp
  10185..10559   +  CDS            BleoR: antibiotic-binding protein; Sh ble from Streptoalloteichus hindustanus; confers resistance to bleomycin, phleomycin, and Zeocin™
  10569..10694   +  CDS            ble (fragment): BLE_KLEPN - Experimental evidence at protein level: Swiss-Prot protein existence level 1. Binding protein with a strong affinity to the bleomycin family of antibiotics. Binds to CL990; an antimitotic-antibiotic compound. From Klebsiella pneumoniae.
  10689..10810   +  polyA_signal   SV40 poly(A) signal: SV40 polyadenylation signal
  10881..10903   -  protein_bind   lac operator (fragment): The lac repressor binds to the lac operator to inhibit transcription in E. coli. This inhibition can be relieved by adding lactose or isopropyl-β-D-thiogalactopyranoside (IPTG). lac repressor encoded by lacI
  10907..10937   -  promoter       lac promoter: promoter for the E. coli lac operon
  10952..10973   -  protein_bind   CAP binding site: CAP binding activates transcription in the presence of cAMP. E. coli catabolite activator protein
  10986..11078   -  CDS            lacI (fragment): lac repressor; lacI; The lac repressor binds to the lac operator to inhibit transcription in E. coli. This inhibition can be relieved by adding lactose or isopropyl-β-D-thiogalactopyranoside (IPTG).
  11261..11849   -  rep_origin     ori: high-copy-number ColE1/pMB1/pBR322/pUC origin of replication
  12020..12880   -  CDS            AmpR: β-lactamase; bla; confers resistance to ampicillin, carbenicillin, and related antibiotics
  12881..12985   -  promoter       AmpR promoter: bla
>Addgene plasmid #235533 | pLentiCRISPRv2_IFNB1_gRNA_3 | addgene full sequence | sequence record 468358 | Addgene NGS Result
GTCGACGGATCGGGAGATCTCCCGATCCCCTATGGTGCACTCTCAGTACAATCTGCTCTGATGCCGCATA
GTTAAGCCAGTATCTGCTCCCTGCTTGTGTGTTGGAGGTCGCTGAGTAGTGCGCGAGCAAAATTTAAGCT
ACAACAAGGCAAGGCTTGACCGACAATTGCATGAAGAATCTGCTTAGGGTTAGGCGTTTTGCGCTGCTTC
GCGATGTACGGGCCAGATATACGCGTTGACATTGATTATTGACTAGTTATTAATAGTAATCAATTACGGG
GTCATTAGTTCATAGCCCATATATGGAGTTCCGCGTTACATAACTTACGGTAAATGGCCCGCCTGGCTGA
CCGCCCAACGACCCCCGCCCATTGACGTCAATAATGACGTATGTTCCCATAGTAACGCCAATAGGGACTT
TCCATTGACGTCAATGGGTGGAGTATTTACGGTAAACTGCCCACTTGGCAGTACATCAAGTGTATCATAT
GCCAAGTACGCCCCCTATTGACGTCAATGACGGTAAATGGCCCGCCTGGCATTATGCCCAGTACATGACC
TTATGGGACTTTCCTACTTGGCAGTACATCTACGTATTAGTCATCGCTATTACCATGGTGATGCGGTTTT
GGCAGTACATCAATGGGCGTGGATAGCGGTTTGACTCACGGGGATTTCCAAGTCTCCACCCCATTGACGT
CAATGGGAGTTTGTTTTGGCACCAAAATCAACGGGACTTTCCAAAATGTCGTAACAACTCCGCCCCATTG
ACGCAAATGGGCGGTAGGCGTGTACGGTGGGAGGTCTATATAAGCAGCGCGTTTTGCCTGTACTGGGTCT
CTCTGGTTAGACCAGATCTGAGCCTGGGAGCTCTCTGGCTAACTAGGGAACCCACTGCTTAAGCCTCAAT
AAAGCTTGCCTTGAGTGCTTCAAGTAGTGTGTGCCCGTCTGTTGTGTGACTCTGGTAACTAGAGATCCCT
CAGACCCTTTTAGTCAGTGTGGAAAATCTCTAGCAGTGGCGCCCGAACAGGGACTTGAAAGCGAAAGGGA
AACCAGAGGAGCTCTCTCGACGCAGGACTCGGCTTGCTGAAGCGCGCACGGCAAGAGGCGAGGGGCGGCG
ACTGGTGAGTACGCCAAAAATTTTGACTAGCGGAGGCTAGAAGGAGAGAGATGGGTGCGAGAGCGTCAGT
ATTAAGCGGGGGAGAATTAGATCGCGATGGGAAAAAATTCGGTTAAGGCCAGGGGGAAAGAAAAAATATA
AATTAAAACATATAGTATGGGCAAGCAGGGAGCTAGAACGATTCGCAGTTAATCCTGGCCTGTTAGAAAC
ATCAGAAGGCTGTAGACAAATACTGGGACAGCTACAACCATCCCTTCAGACAGGATCAGAAGAACTTAGA
TCATTATATAATACAGTAGCAACCCTCTATTGTGTGCATCAAAGGATAGAGATAAAAGACACCAAGGAAG
CTTTAGACAAGATAGAGGAAGAGCAAAACAAAAGTAAGACCACCGCACAGCAAGCGGCCGCTGATCTTCA
GACCTGGAGGAGGAGATATGAGGGACAATTGGAGAAGTGAATTATATAAATATAAAGTAGTAAAAATTGA
ACCATTAGGAGTAGCACCCACCAAGGCAAAGAGAAGAGTGGTGCAGAGAGAAAAAAGAGCAGTGGGAATA
GGAGCTTTGTTCCTTGGGTTCTTGGGAGCAGCAGGAAGCACTATGGGCGCAGCGTCAATGACGCTGACGG
TACAGGCCAGACAATTATTGTCTGGTATAGTGCAGCAGCAGAACAATTTGCTGAGGGCTATTGAGGCGCA
ACAGCATCTGTTGCAACTCACAGTCTGGGGCATCAAGCAGCTCCAGGCAAGAATCCTGGCTGTGGAAAGA
TACCTAAAGGATCAACAGCTCCTGGGGATTTGGGGTTGCTCTGGAAAACTCATTTGCACCACTGCTGTGC
CTTGGAATGCTAGTTGGAGTAATAAATCTCTGGAACAGATTTGGAATCACACGACCTGGATGGAGTGGGA
CAGAGAAATTAACAATTACACAAGCTTAATACACTCCTTAATTGAAGAATCGCAAAACCAGCAAGAAAAG
AATGAACAAGAATTATTGGAATTAGATAAATGGGCAAGTTTGTGGAATTGGTTTAACATAACAAATTGGC
TGTGGTATATAAAATTATTCATAATGATAGTAGGAGGCTTGGTAGGTTTAAGAATAGTTTTTGCTGTACT
TTCTATAGTGAATAGAGTTAGGCAGGGATATTCACCATTATCGTTTCAGACCCACCTCCCAACCCCGAGG
GGACCCGACAGGCCCGAAGGAATAGAAGAAGAAGGTGGAGAGAGAGACAGAGACAGATCCATTCGATTAG
TGAACGGATCGGCACTGCGTGCGCCAATTCTGCAGACAAATGGCAGTATTCATCCACAATTTTAAAAGAA
AAGGGGGGATTGGGGGGTACAGTGCAGGGGAAAGAATAGTAGACATAATAGCAACAGACATACAAACTAA
AGAATTACAAAAACAAATTACAAAAATTCAAAATTTTCGGGTTTATTACAGGGACAGCAGAGATCCAGTT
TGGTTAATTAAGGTACCGAGGGCCTATTTCCCATGATTCCTTCATATTTGCATATACGATACAAGGCTGT
TAGAGAGATAATTAGAATTAATTTGACTGTAAACACAAAGATATTAGTACAAAATACGTGACGTAGAAAG
TAATAATTTCTTGGGTAGTTTGCAGTTTTAAAATTATGTTTTAAAATGGACTATCATATGCTTACCGTAA
CTTGAAAGTATTTCGATTTCTTGGCTTTATATATCTTGTGGAAAGGACGAAACACCGGACTATTGTTGAG
AACCTCCGTTTTAGAGCTAGAAATAGCAAGTTAAAATAAGGCTAGTCCGTTATCAACTTGAAAAAGTGGC
ACCGAGTCGGTGCTTTTTTGAATTCGCTAGCTAGGTCTTGAAAGGAGTGGGAATTGGCTCCGGTGCCCGT
CAGTGGGCAGAGCGCACATCGCCCACAGTCCCCGAGAAGTTGGGGGGAGGGGTCGGCAATTGATCCGGTG
CCTAGAGAAGGTGGCGCGGGGTAAACTGGGAAAGTGATGTCGTGTACTGGCTCCGCCTTTTTCCCGAGGG
TGGGGGAGAACCGTATATAAGTGCAGTAGTCGCCGTGAACGTTCTTTTTCGCAACGGGTTTGCCGCCAGA
ACACAGGACCGGTTCTAGAGCGCTGCCACCATGGACAAGAAGTACAGCATCGGCCTGGACATCGGCACCA
ACTCTGTGGGCTGGGCCGTGATCACCGACGAGTACAAGGTGCCCAGCAAGAAATTCAAGGTGCTGGGCAA
CACCGACCGGCACAGCATCAAGAAGAACCTGATCGGAGCCCTGCTGTTCGACAGCGGCGAAACAGCCGAG
GCCACCCGGCTGAAGAGAACCGCCAGAAGAAGATACACCAGACGGAAGAACCGGATCTGCTATCTGCAAG
AGATCTTCAGCAACGAGATGGCCAAGGTGGACGACAGCTTCTTCCACAGACTGGAAGAGTCCTTCCTGGT
GGAAGAGGATAAGAAGCACGAGCGGCACCCCATCTTCGGCAACATCGTGGACGAGGTGGCCTACCACGAG
AAGTACCCCACCATCTACCACCTGAGAAAGAAACTGGTGGACAGCACCGACAAGGCCGACCTGCGGCTGA
TCTATCTGGCCCTGGCCCACATGATCAAGTTCCGGGGCCACTTCCTGATCGAGGGCGACCTGAACCCCGA
CAACAGCGACGTGGACAAGCTGTTCATCCAGCTGGTGCAGACCTACAACCAGCTGTTCGAGGAAAACCCC
ATCAACGCCAGCGGCGTGGACGCCAAGGCCATCCTGTCTGCCAGACTGAGCAAGAGCAGACGGCTGGAAA
ATCTGATCGCCCAGCTGCCCGGCGAGAAGAAGAATGGCCTGTTCGGAAACCTGATTGCCCTGAGCCTGGG
CCTGACCCCCAACTTCAAGAGCAACTTCGACCTGGCCGAGGATGCCAAACTGCAGCTGAGCAAGGACACC
TACGACGACGACCTGGACAACCTGCTGGCCCAGATCGGCGACCAGTACGCCGACCTGTTTCTGGCCGCCA
AGAACCTGTCCGACGCCATCCTGCTGAGCGACATCCTGAGAGTGAACACCGAGATCACCAAGGCCCCCCT
GAGCGCCTCTATGATCAAGAGATACGACGAGCACCACCAGGACCTGACCCTGCTGAAAGCTCTCGTGCGG
CAGCAGCTGCCTGAGAAGTACAAAGAGATTTTCTTCGACCAGAGCAAGAACGGCTACGCCGGCTACATTG
ACGGCGGAGCCAGCCAGGAAGAGTTCTACAAGTTCATCAAGCCCATCCTGGAAAAGATGGACGGCACCGA
GGAACTGCTCGTGAAGCTGAACAGAGAGGACCTGCTGCGGAAGCAGCGGACCTTCGACAACGGCAGCATC
CCCCACCAGATCCACCTGGGAGAGCTGCACGCCATTCTGCGGCGGCAGGAAGATTTTTACCCATTCCTGA
AGGACAACCGGGAAAAGATCGAGAAGATCCTGACCTTCCGCATCCCCTACTACGTGGGCCCTCTGGCCAG
GGGAAACAGCAGATTCGCCTGGATGACCAGAAAGAGCGAGGAAACCATCACCCCCTGGAACTTCGAGGAA
GTGGTGGACAAGGGCGCTTCCGCCCAGAGCTTCATCGAGCGGATGACCAACTTCGATAAGAACCTGCCCA
ACGAGAAGGTGCTGCCCAAGCACAGCCTGCTGTACGAGTACTTCACCGTGTATAACGAGCTGACCAAAGT
GAAATACGTGACCGAGGGAATGAGAAAGCCCGCCTTCCTGAGCGGCGAGCAGAAAAAGGCCATCGTGGAC
CTGCTGTTCAAGACCAACCGGAAAGTGACCGTGAAGCAGCTGAAAGAGGACTACTTCAAGAAAATCGAGT
GCTTCGACTCCGTGGAAATCTCCGGCGTGGAAGATCGGTTCAACGCCTCCCTGGGCACATACCACGATCT
GCTGAAAATTATCAAGGACAAGGACTTCCTGGACAATGAGGAAAACGAGGACATTCTGGAAGATATCGTG
CTGACCCTGACACTGTTTGAGGACAGAGAGATGATCGAGGAACGGCTGAAAACCTATGCCCACCTGTTCG
ACGACAAAGTGATGAAGCAGCTGAAGCGGCGGAGATACACCGGCTGGGGCAGGCTGAGCCGGAAGCTGAT
CAACGGCATCCGGGACAAGCAGTCCGGCAAGACAATCCTGGATTTCCTGAAGTCCGACGGCTTCGCCAAC
AGAAACTTCATGCAGCTGATCCACGACGACAGCCTGACCTTTAAAGAGGACATCCAGAAAGCCCAGGTGT
CCGGCCAGGGCGATAGCCTGCACGAGCACATTGCCAATCTGGCCGGCAGCCCCGCCATTAAGAAGGGCAT
CCTGCAGACAGTGAAGGTGGTGGACGAGCTCGTGAAAGTGATGGGCCGGCACAAGCCCGAGAACATCGTG
ATCGAAATGGCCAGAGAGAACCAGACCACCCAGAAGGGACAGAAGAACAGCCGCGAGAGAATGAAGCGGA
TCGAAGAGGGCATCAAAGAGCTGGGCAGCCAGATCCTGAAAGAACACCCCGTGGAAAACACCCAGCTGCA
GAACGAGAAGCTGTACCTGTACTACCTGCAGAATGGGCGGGATATGTACGTGGACCAGGAACTGGACATC
AACCGGCTGTCCGACTACGATGTGGACCATATCGTGCCTCAGAGCTTTCTGAAGGACGACTCCATCGACA
ACAAGGTGCTGACCAGAAGCGACAAGAACCGGGGCAAGAGCGACAACGTGCCCTCCGAAGAGGTCGTGAA
GAAGATGAAGAACTACTGGCGGCAGCTGCTGAACGCCAAGCTGATTACCCAGAGAAAGTTCGACAATCTG
ACCAAGGCCGAGAGAGGCGGCCTGAGCGAACTGGATAAGGCCGGCTTCATCAAGAGACAGCTGGTGGAAA
CCCGGCAGATCACAAAGCACGTGGCACAGATCCTGGACTCCCGGATGAACACTAAGTACGACGAGAATGA
CAAGCTGATCCGGGAAGTGAAAGTGATCACCCTGAAGTCCAAGCTGGTGTCCGATTTCCGGAAGGATTTC
CAGTTTTACAAAGTGCGCGAGATCAACAACTACCACCACGCCCACGACGCCTACCTGAACGCCGTCGTGG
GAACCGCCCTGATCAAAAAGTACCCTAAGCTGGAAAGCGAGTTCGTGTACGGCGACTACAAGGTGTACGA
CGTGCGGAAGATGATCGCCAAGAGCGAGCAGGAAATCGGCAAGGCTACCGCCAAGTACTTCTTCTACAGC
AACATCATGAACTTTTTCAAGACCGAGATTACCCTGGCCAACGGCGAGATCCGGAAGCGGCCTCTGATCG
AGACAAACGGCGAAACCGGGGAGATCGTGTGGGATAAGGGCCGGGATTTTGCCACCGTGCGGAAAGTGCT
GAGCATGCCCCAAGTGAATATCGTGAAAAAGACCGAGGTGCAGACAGGCGGCTTCAGCAAAGAGTCTATC
CTGCCCAAGAGGAACAGCGATAAGCTGATCGCCAGAAAGAAGGACTGGGACCCTAAGAAGTACGGCGGCT
TCGACAGCCCCACCGTGGCCTATTCTGTGCTGGTGGTGGCCAAAGTGGAAAAGGGCAAGTCCAAGAAACT
GAAGAGTGTGAAAGAGCTGCTGGGGATCACCATCATGGAAAGAAGCAGCTTCGAGAAGAATCCCATCGAC
TTTCTGGAAGCCAAGGGCTACAAAGAAGTGAAAAAGGACCTGATCATCAAGCTGCCTAAGTACTCCCTGT
TCGAGCTGGAAAACGGCCGGAAGAGAATGCTGGCCTCTGCCGGCGAACTGCAGAAGGGAAACGAACTGGC
CCTGCCCTCCAAATATGTGAACTTCCTGTACCTGGCCAGCCACTATGAGAAGCTGAAGGGCTCCCCCGAG
GATAATGAGCAGAAACAGCTGTTTGTGGAACAGCACAAGCACTACCTGGACGAGATCATCGAGCAGATCA
GCGAGTTCTCCAAGAGAGTGATCCTGGCCGACGCTAATCTGGACAAAGTGCTGTCCGCCTACAACAAGCA
CCGGGATAAGCCCATCAGAGAGCAGGCCGAGAATATCATCCACCTGTTTACCCTGACCAATCTGGGAGCC
CCTGCCGCCTTCAAGTACTTTGACACCACCATCGACCGGAAGAGGTACACCAGCACCAAAGAGGTGCTGG
ACGCCACCCTGATCCACCAGAGCATCACCGGCCTGTACGAGACACGGATCGACCTGTCTCAGCTGGGAGG
CGACAAGCGACCTGCCGCCACAAAGAAGGCTGGACAGGCTAAGAAGAAGAAAGATTACAAAGACGATGAC
GATAAGGGATCCGGCGCAACAAACTTCTCTCTGCTGAAACAAGCCGGAGATGTCGAAGAGAATCCTGGAC
CGACCGAGTACAAGCCCACGGTGCGCCTCGCCACCCGCGACGACGTCCCCAGGGCCGTACGCACCCTCGC
CGCCGCGTTCGCCGACTACCCCGCCACGCGCCACACCGTCGATCCGGACCGCCACATCGAGCGGGTCACC
GAGCTGCAAGAACTCTTCCTCACGCGCGTCGGGCTCGACATCGGCAAGGTGTGGGTCGCGGACGACGGCG
CCGCGGTGGCGGTCTGGACCACGCCGGAGAGCGTCGAAGCGGGGGCGGTGTTCGCCGAGATCGGCCCGCG
CATGGCCGAGTTGAGCGGTTCCCGGCTGGCCGCGCAGCAACAGATGGAAGGCCTCCTGGCGCCGCACCGG
CCCAAGGAGCCCGCGTGGTTCCTGGCCACCGTCGGAGTCTCGCCCGACCACCAGGGCAAGGGTCTGGGCA
GCGCCGTCGTGCTCCCCGGAGTGGAGGCGGCCGAGCGCGCCGGGGTGCCCGCCTTCCTGGAGACCTCCGC
GCCCCGCAACCTCCCCTTCTACGAGCGGCTCGGCTTCACCGTCACCGCCGACGTCGAGGTGCCCGAAGGA
CCGCGCACCTGGTGCATGACCCGCAAGCCCGGTGCCTGAACGCGTTAAGTCGACAATCAACCTCTGGATT
ACAAAATTTGTGAAAGATTGACTGGTATTCTTAACTATGTTGCTCCTTTTACGCTATGTGGATACGCTGC
TTTAATGCCTTTGTATCATGCTATTGCTTCCCGTATGGCTTTCATTTTCTCCTCCTTGTATAAATCCTGG
TTGCTGTCTCTTTATGAGGAGTTGTGGCCCGTTGTCAGGCAACGTGGCGTGGTGTGCACTGTGTTTGCTG
ACGCAACCCCCACTGGTTGGGGCATTGCCACCACCTGTCAGCTCCTTTCCGGGACTTTCGCTTTCCCCCT
CCCTATTGCCACGGCGGAACTCATCGCCGCCTGCCTTGCCCGCTGCTGGACAGGGGCTCGGCTGTTGGGC
ACTGACAATTCCGTGGTGTTGTCGGGGAAATCATCGTCCTTTCCTTGGCTGCTCGCCTGTGTTGCCACCT
GGATTCTGCGCGGGACGTCCTTCTGCTACGTCCCTTCGGCCCTCAATCCAGCGGACCTTCCTTCCCGCGG
CCTGCTGCCGGCTCTGCGGCCTCTTCCGCGTCTTCGCCTTCGCCCTCAGACGAGTCGGATCTCCCTTTGG
GCCGCCTCCCCGCGTCGACTTTAAGACCAATGACTTACAAGGCAGCTGTAGATCTTAGCCACTTTTTAAA
AGAAAAGGGGGGACTGGAAGGGCTAATTCACTCCCAACGAAGACAAGATCTGCTTTTTGCTTGTACTGGG
TCTCTCTGGTTAGACCAGATCTGAGCCTGGGAGCTCTCTGGCTAACTAGGGAACCCACTGCTTAAGCCTC
AATAAAGCTTGCCTTGAGTGCTTCAAGTAGTGTGTGCCCGTCTGTTGTGTGACTCTGGTAACTAGAGATC
CCTCAGACCCTTTTAGTCAGTGTGGAAAATCTCTAGCAGGGCCCGTTTAAACCCGCTGATCAGCCTCGAC
TGTGCCTTCTAGTTGCCAGCCATCTGTTGTTTGCCCCTCCCCCGTGCCTTCCTTGACCCTGGAAGGTGCC
ACTCCCACTGTCCTTTCCTAATAAAATGAGGAAATTGCATCGCATTGTCTGAGTAGGTGTCATTCTATTC
TGGGGGGTGGGGTGGGGCAGGACAGCAAGGGGGAGGATTGGGAAGACAATAGCAGGCATGCTGGGGATGC
GGTGGGCTCTATGGCTTCTGAGGCGGAAAGAACCAGCTGGGGCTCTAGGGGGTATCCCC
[124 nt withheld, positions 9300-9423]
C
[91 nt withheld, positions 9425-9515]
A
[49 nt withheld, positions 9517-9565]
CCTTTGACGTTGGAGTCCACGTTCTTT
[37 nt withheld, positions 9593-9629]
ACCCTATCTCGGTCTATTCTTTTGATTTATAAGGGATTTTGCCGATTTCGGCCTATTGGTTAAAAAATGA
GCTGATTTAACAAAAATTTAACGCGAATTAATTCTGTGGAATGTGTGTCAGTTAGGGTGTGGAAAGTCCC
CAGGCTCCCCAGCAGGCAGAAGTATGCAAAGCATGCATCTCAATTAGTCAGCAACCAGGTGTGGAAAGTC
CCCAGGCTCCCCAGCAGGCAGAAGTATGCAAAGCATGCATCTCAATTAGTCAGCAACCATAGTCCCGCCC
CTAACTCCGCCCATCCCGCCCCTAACTCCGCCCAGTTCCGCCCATTCTCCGCCCCATGGCTGACTAATTT
TTTTTATTTATGCAGAGGCCGAGGCCGCCTCTGCCTCTGAGCTATTCCAGAAGTAGTGAGGAGGCTTTTT
TGGAGGCCTAGGCTTTTGCAAAAAGCTCCCGGGAGCTTGTATATCCATTTTCGGATCTGATCAGCACGTG
TTGACAATTAATCATCGGCATAGTATATCGGCATAGTATAATACGACAAGGTGAGGAACTAAACCATGGC
CAAGTTGACCAGTGCCGTTCCGGTGCTCACCGCGCGCGACGTCGCCGGAGCGGTCGAGTTCTGGACCGAC
CGGCTCGGGTTCTCCCGGGACTTCGTGGAGGACGACTTCGCCGGTGTGGTCCGGGACGACGTGACCCTGT
TCATCAGCGCGGTCCAGGACCAGGTGGTGCCGGACAACACCCTGGCCTGGGTGTGGGTGCGCGGCCTGGA
CGAGCTGTACGCCGAGTGGTCGGAGGTCGTGTCCACGAACTTCCGGGACGCCTCCGGGCCGGCCATGACC
GAGATCGGCGAGCAGCCGTGGGGGCGGGAGTTCGCCCTGCGCGACCCGGCCGGCAACTGCGTGCACTTCG
TGGCCGAGGAGCAGGACTGACACGTGCTACGAGATTTCGATTCCACCGCCGCCTTCTATGAAAGGTTGGG
CTTCGGAATCGTTTTCCGGGACGCCGGCTGGATGATCCTCCAGCGCGGGGATCTCATGCTGGAGTTCTTC
GCCCACCCCAACTTGTTTATTGCAGCTTATAATGGTTACAAATAAAGCAATAGCATCACAAATTTCACAA
ATAAAGCATTTTTTTCACTGCATTCTAGTTGTGGTTTGTCCAAACTCATCAATGTATCTTATCATGTCTG
TATACCGTCGACCTCTAGCTAGAGCTTGGCGTAATCATGGTCATAGCTGTTTCCTGTGTGAAATTGTTAT
CCGCTCACAATTCCACACAACATACGAGCCGGAAGCATAAAGTGTAAAGCCTGGGGTGCCTAATGAGTGA
GCTAACTCACATTAATTGCGTTGCGCTCACTGCCCGCTTTCCAGTCGGGAAACCTGTCGTGCCAGCTGCA
TTAATGAATCGGCCAACGCGCGGGGAGAGGCGGTTTGCGTATTGGGCGCTCTTCCGCTTCCTCGCTCACT
GACTCGCTGCGCTCGGTCGTTCGGCTGCGGCGAGCGGTATCAGCTCACTCAAAGGCGGTAATACGGTTAT
CCACAGAATCAGGGGATAACGCAGGAAAGAACATGTGAGCAAAAGGCCAGCAAAAGGCCAGGAACCGTAA
AAAGGCCGCGTTGCTGGCGTTTTTCCATAGGCTCCGCCCCCCTGACGAGCATCACAAAAATCGACGCTCA
AGTCAGAGGTGGCGAAACCCGACAGGACTATAAAGATACCAGGCGTTTCCCCCTGGAAGCTCCCTCGTGC
GCTCTCCTGTTCCGACCCTGCCGCTTACCGGATACCTGTCCGCCTTTCTCCCTTCGGGAAGCGTGGCGCT
TTCTCATAGCTCACGCTGTAGGTATCTCAGTTCGGTGTAGGTCGTTCGCTCCAAGCTGGGCTGTGTGCAC
GAACCCCCCGTTCAGCCCGACCGCTGCGCCTTATCCGGTAACTATCGTCTTGAGTCCAACCCGGTAAGAC
ACGACTTATCGCCACTGGCAGCAGCCACTGGTAACAGGATTAGCAGAGCGAGGTATGTAGGCGGTGCTAC
AGAGTTCTTGAAGTGGTGGCCTAACTACGGCTACACTAGAAGAACAGTATTTGGTATCTGCGCTCTGCTG
AAGCCAGTTACCTTCGGAAAAAGAGTTGGTAGCTCTTGATCCGGCAAACAAACCACCGCTGGTAGCGGTG
GTTTTTTTGTTTGCAAGCAGCAGATTACGCGCAGAAAAAAAGGATCTCAAGAAGATCCTTTGATCTTTTC
TACGGGGTCTGACGCTCAGTGGAACGAAAACTCACGTTAAGGGATTTTGGTCATGAGATTATCAAAAAGG
ATCTTCACCTAGATCCTTTTAAATTAAAAATGAAGTTTTAAATCAATCTAAAGTATATATGAGTAAACTT
GGTCTGACAGTTACCAATGCTTAATCAGTGAGGCACCTATCTCAGCGATCTGTCTATTTCGTTCATCCAT
AGTTGCCTGACTCCCCGTCGTGTAGATAACTACGATACGGGAGGGCTTACCATCTGGCCCCAGTGCTGCA
ATGATACCGCGAGACCCACGCTCACCGGCTCCAGATTTATCAGCAATAAACCAGCCAGCCGGAAGGGCCG
AGCGCAGAAGTGGTCCTGCAACTTTATCCGCCTCCATCCAGTCTATTAATTGTTGCCGGGAAGCTAGAGT
AAGTAGTTCGCCAGTTAATAGTTTGCGCAACGTTGTTGCCATTGCTACAGGCATCGTGGTGTCACGCTCG
TCGTTTGGTATGGCTTCATTCAGCTCCGGTTCCCAACGATCAAGGCGAGTTACATGATCCCCCATGTTGT
GCAAAAAAGCGGTTAGCTCCTTCGGTCCTCCGATCGTTGTCAGAAGTAAGTTGGCCGCAGTGTTATCACT
CATGGTTATGGCAGCACTGCATAATTCTCTTACTGTCATGCCATCCGTAAGATGCTTTTCTGTGACTGGT
GAGTACTCAACCAAGTCATTCTGAGAATAGTGTATGCGGCGACCGAGTTGCTCTTGCCCGGCGTCAATAC
GGGATAATACCGCGCCACATAGCAGAACTTTAAAAGTGCTCATCATTGGAAAACGTTCTTCGGGGCGAAA
ACTCTCAAGGATCTTACCGCTGTTGAGATCCAGTTCGATGTAACCCACTCGTGCACCCAACTGATCTTCA
GCATCTTTTACTTTCACCAGCGTTTCTGGGTGAGCAAAAACAGGAAGGCAAAATGCCGCAAAAAAGGGAA
TAAGGGCGACACGGAAATGTTGAATACTCATACTCTTCCTTTTTCAATATTATTGAAGCATTTATCAGGG
TTATTGTCTCATGAGCGGATACATATTTGAATGTATTTAGAAAAATAAACAAATAGGGGTTCCGCGCACA
TTTCCCCGAAAAGTGCCACCTGAC
